Addgene plasmid #86144: pMXs3-NRAS G13D
Purpose: Retroviral vector expressing NRAS(G13D)-IRES-RFP
Depositing lab: David Sabatini. Depositing organization: Whitehead Institute for Biomedical Research. Publication: Gene Essentiality Profiling Reveals Gene Networks and Synthetic Lethal Interactions with Oncogenic Ras. Wang T, Yu H, Hughes NW, Liu B, Kendirli A, Klein K, Chen WW, Lander ES, Sabatini DM. Cell. 2017 Feb 1. pii: S0092-8674(17)30061-2. doi: 10.1016/j.cell.2017.01.013. PubMed 28162770.
Backbone
  Vector backbone: pMXs3-IRES-turboRFP
  Vector type: Mammalian Expression, Retroviral
  Selectable markers: RFP
Growth in bacteria
  Bacterial resistance: Ampicillin, 100 μg/mL
  Growth temperature: 37°C
  Growth strain: NEB Stable
  Copy number: High Copy
Gene/Insert
  Gene/Insert name: NRAS G13D
  Species: H. sapiens (human)
  Mutation: G13D
  Entrez Gene: NRAS (a.k.a. ALPS4, CMNS, KRAS, N-ras, NCMS, NRAS1, NS6)
  Promoter: LTR
  Cloning method: Gibson Cloning
  Sequencing primers: 5′ TACACGCCGCCCACGTGAAG
Terms and licenses: Academic/Nonprofit Terms; Industry Terms: Not Available to Industry
How to cite: pMXs3-NRAS G13D was a gift from David Sabatini (Addgene plasmid # 86144 ; http://n2t.net/addgene:86144 ; RRID:Addgene_86144)
