[The description below was written by a language model from this plasmid's Addgene catalogue record and pLannotate feature annotations shown in this document.]
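Description:
pMXs3-NRAS G13D is a Moloney murine leukemia virus-based retroviral vector for mammalian expression, built on the pMXs3-IRES-turboRFP backbone. It carries human NRAS with the oncogenic G13D substitution, inserted by Gibson cloning. In bacteria the plasmid is maintained through a high-copy ColE1/pUC-type origin and an ampicillin resistance gene (β-lactamase with its own promoter). No drug selection marker for mammalian cells is recorded, and transduced cells are identified by RFP fluorescence instead.

The viral cassette is flanked by MMLV long terminal repeats, and the 5′ LTR serves as the promoter for the payload. Downstream of it lie the MMLV packaging signal, a fragment of the related MESV Ψ element, a truncated gag lacking its start codon and a pol region containing the splice acceptor. Together these elements allow the genomic RNA to be packaged when the viral proteins are supplied in trans by packaging cells. The NRAS coding sequence follows, and then an EMCV IRES and TurboRFP, so that a single LTR-driven transcript yields both the mutant GTPase and the fluorescent reporter.

The feature table also detects a 3xFLAG sequence a short distance downstream of the NRAS annotation. The catalogue entry does not mention a tag, so it is unclear whether this sequence is fused in frame to NRAS. The short chicken β-actin promoter and lacI fragments are probably incidental matches or backbone remnants, and the 3′ LTR is annotated partly as a ΔU3 fragment adjoining a longer LTR match.

The construct delivers stable expression of activated NRAS. The associated publication concerns gene essentiality and synthetic lethal interactions with oncogenic Ras.
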