Features (pLannotate 1.2.2; 16 found; start..end, strand, type, name):
     22..615     +  LTR            LTR: long terminal repeat from Moloney murine leukemia virus
    678..877     +  misc_feature   MMLV Ψ: packaging signal of Moloney murine leukemia virus (MMLV)
    929..1017    +  misc_feature   MESV Ψ (fragment): packaging signal of murine embryonic stem cell virus
   1094..1510    +  CDS            gag (truncated): truncated Moloney murine leukemia virus (MMLV) gag gene lacking the start codon
   1520..1894    +  misc_feature   pol region: Moloney murine leukemia virus (MMLV) pol region containing the splice acceptor site
   1924..2490    +  CDS            NRAS: RASN_HUMAN - Also known as HRAS1. Experimental evidence at protein level: Swiss-Prot protein existence level 1. Ras proteins bind GDP/GTP and possess intrinsic GTPase activity. From Homo sapiens (Human).
   2521..2586    +  CDS            3xFLAG: three tandem FLAG® epitope tags, followed by an enterokinase cleavage site
   2599..2617    -  promoter       chicken β-actin promoter (fragment): contains a 21-bp deletion relative to the standard chicken β-actin promoter
   2725..3187    +  misc_feature   IRES: internal ribosome entry site (IRES) of the encephalomyocarditis virus (EMCV)
   3201..3893    +  CDS            TurboRFP: TurboRFP is a basic (constitutively fluorescent) orange fluorescent protein published in 2007, derived from Entacmaea quadricolor. It has low acid sensitivity.
   3943..4064    +  LTR            3' LTR (ΔU3) (fragment): self-inactivating 3' long terminal repeat (LTR) from Moloney murine leukemia virus
   4065..4534    +  LTR            LTR: long terminal repeat from Moloney murine leukemia virus
   4600..4652    -  CDS            lacI (fragment): lac repressor; lacI; The lac repressor binds to the lac operator to inhibit transcription in E. coli. This inhibition can be relieved by adding lactose or isopropyl-β-D-thiogalactopyranoside (IPTG).
   4835..5423    -  rep_origin     ori: high-copy-number ColE1/pMB1/pBR322/pUC origin of replication
   5587..6447    -  CDS            AmpR: β-lactamase; bla; confers resistance to ampicillin, carbenicillin, and related antibiotics
   6448..6552    -  promoter       AmpR promoter: bla
>Addgene plasmid #86144 | pMXs3-NRAS G13D | depositor full sequence | sequence record 169427 | pMXs3-NRAS G13D sequence 6560 bps
CCCGAAAAGTGCCACCTGCATAATGAAAGACCCCACCTGTAGGTTTGGCAAGCTAGCTTAAGTAACGCCA
TTTTGCAAGGCATGGAAAAATACATAACTGAGAATAGAAAAGTTCAGATCAAGGTCAGGAACAGATGGAA
CAGCTGAATATGGGCCAAACAGGATATCTGTGGTAAGCAGTTCCTGCCCCGGCTCAGGGCCAAGAACAGA
TGGAACAGCTGAATATGGGCCAAACAGGATATCTGTGGTAAGCAGTTCCTGCCCCGGCTCAGGGCCAAGA
ACAGATGGTCCCCAGATGCGGTCCAGCCCTCAGCAGTTTCTAGAGAACCATCAGATGTTTCCAGGGTGCC
CCAAGGACCTGAAATGACCCTGTGCCTTATTTGAACTAACCAATCAGTTCGCTTCTCGCTTCTGTTCGCG
CGCTTCTGCTCCCCGAGCTCAATAAAAGAGCCCACAACCCCTCACTCGGCGCGCCAGTCCTCCGATTGAC
TGAGTCGCCCGGGTACCCGTGTATCCAATAAACCCTCTTGCAGTTGCATCCGACTTGTGGTCTCGCTGTT
CCTTGGGAGGGTCTCCTCTGAGTGATTGACTACCCGTCAGCGGGGGTCTTTCATTTGGGGGCTCGTCCGG
GATCGGGAGACCCCTGCCCAGGGACCACCGACCCACCACCGGGAGGTAAGCTGGCCAGCAACTTATCTGT
GTCTGTCCGATTGTCTAGTGTCTATGACTGATTTTATGCGCCTGCGTCGGTACTAGTTAGCTAACTAGCT
CTGTATCTGGCGGACCCGTGGTGGAACTGACGAGTTCGGAACACCCGGCCGCAACCCTGGGAGACGTCCC
AGGGACTTCGGGGGCCGTTTTTGTGGCCCGACCTGAGTCCAAAAATCCCGATCGTTTTGGACTCTTTGGT
GCACCCCCCTAATAGGAGGGATATGTGGTTCTGGTAGGAGACGAGAACCTAAAACAGTTCCCGCCTCCGT
CTGAATTTTTGCTTTCGGTTTGGGACCGAAGCCGCGCCGCGCGTCTTGTCTGCTGCAGCATCGTTCTGTG
TTGTCTCTGTCTGACTGTGTTTCTGTATTTGTCTGAAAATTAGGGCCAGACTGTTACCACTCCCTTAAGT
TTGACCTTAGGTCACTGGAAAGATGTCGAGCGGATCGCTCACAACCAGTCGGTAGATGTCAAGAAGAGAC
GTTGGGTTACCTTCTGCTCTGCAGAATGGCCAACCTTTAACGTCGGATGGCCGCGAGACGGCACCTTTAA
CCGAGACCTCATCACCCAGGTTAAGATCAAGGTCTTTTCACCTGGCCCGCATGGACACCCAGACCAGGTC
CCCTACATCGTGACCTGGGAAGCCTTGGCTTTTGACCCCCCTCCCTGGGTCAAGCCCTTTGTACACCCTA
AGCCTCCGCCTCCTCTTCCTCCATCCGCCCCGTCTCTCCCCCTTGAACCTCCTCGTTCGACCCCGCCTCG
ATCCTCCCTTTATCCAGCCCTCACTCCTTCTCTAGGCGCCCCCATATGGCCATATGAGATCTTATATGGG
GCACCCCCGCCCCTTGTAAACTTCCCTGACCCTGACATGACAAGAGTTACTAACAGCCCCTCTCTCCAAG
CTCACTTACAGGCTCTCTACTTAGTCCAGCACGAAGTCTGGAGACCTCTGGCGGCAGCCTACCAAGAACA
ACTGGACCGACCGGTGGTACCTCACCCTTACCGAGTCGGCGACACAGTGTGGGTCCGCCGACACCAGACT
AAGAACCTAGAACCTCGCTGGAAAGGACCTTACACAGTCCTGCTGACCACCCCCACCGCCCTCAAAGTAG
ACGGCATCGCAGCTTGGATACACGCCGCCCACGTGAAGGCTGCCGACCCCGGGGGTGGACCATCCTCTAG
ACTGCCGGATCTAGCTAGTTAATTAAGGCCACCATGACTGAGTACAAACTGGTGGTGGTTGGAGCAGGTG
ATGTTGGGAAAAGCGCACTGACAATCCAGCTAATCCAGAACCACTTTGTAGATGAATATGATCCCACCAT
AGAGGATTCTTACAGAAAACAAGTGGTTATAGATGGTGAAACCTGTTTGTTGGACATACTGGATACAGCT
GGACAAGAAGAGTACAGTGCCATGAGAGACCAATACATGAGGACAGGCGAAGGCTTCCTCTGTGTATTTG
CCATCAATAATAGCAAGTCATTTGCGGATATTAACCTCTACAGGGAGCAGATTAAGCGAGTAAAAGACTC
GGATGATGTACCTATGGTGCTAGTGGGAAACAAGTGTGATTTGCCAACAAGGACAGTTGATACAAAACAA
GCCCACGAACTGGCCAAGAGTTACGGGATTCCATTCATTGAAACCTCAGCCAAGACCAGACAGGGTGTTG
AAGATGCTTTTTACACACTGGTAAGAGAAATACGCCAGTACCGAATGAAAAAACTCAACAGCAGTGATGA
TGGGACTCAGGGTTGTATGGGATTGCCATGTGTGGTGATGTAAGCAGGAGGCGGTGGAGGCGGTGCAGGC
GACTACAAAGACCATGACGGTGATTATAAAGATCATGACATTGATTACAAGGATGACGATGACAAGTAAT
AATAAATTCCGCCCCCCCCCCCCCCCCTCTCCCTCCCCCCCCCCTAACGTTACTGGCCGAAGCCGCTTGG
AATAAGGCCGGTGTGCGTTTGTCTATATGTTATTTTCCACCATATTGCCGTCTTTTGGCAATGTGAGGGC
CCGGAAACCTGGCCCTGTCTTCTTGACGAGCATTCCTAGGGGTCTTTCCCCTCTCGCCAAAGGAATGCAA
GGTCTGTTGAATGTCGTGAAGGAAGCAGTTCCTCTGGAAGCTTCTTGAAGACAAACAACGTCTGTAGCGA
CCCTTTGCAGGCAGCGGAACCCCCCACCTGGCGACAGGTGCCTCTGCGGCCAAAAGCCACGTGTATAAGA
TACACCTGCAAAGGCGGCACAACCCCAGTGCCACGTTGTGAGTTGGATAGTTGTGGAAAGAGTCAAATGG
CTCTCCTCAAGCGTATTCAACAAGGGGCTGAAGGATGCCCAGAAGGTACCCCATTGTATGGGATCTGATC
TGGGGCCTCGGTGCACATGCTTTACATGTGTTTAGTCGAGGTTAAAAAAACGTCTAGGCCCCCCGAACCA
CGGGGACGTGGTTTTCCTTTGAAAAACACGATGATAATATGGCCACAACCATGAGCGAGCTGATCAAGGA
GAACATGCACATGAAGCTGTACATGGAGGGCACCGTGAACAACCACCACTTCAAGTGCACATCCGAGGGC
GAAGGCAAGCCCTACGAGGGCACCCAGACCATGAAGATCAAGGTGGTCGAGGGCGGCCCTCTCCCCTTCG
CCTTCGACATCCTGGCTACCAGCTTCATGTACGGCAGCAAAGCCTTCATCAACCACACCCAGGGCATCCC
CGACTTCTTTAAGCAGTCCTTCCCTGAGGGCTTCACATGGGAGAGAATCACCACATACGAAGACGGGGGC
GTGCTGACCGCTACCCAGGACACCAGCTTCCAGAACGGCTGCATCATCTACAACGTCAAGATCAACGGGG
TGAACTTCCCATCCAACGGCCCTGTGATGCAGAAGAAAACACGCGGCTGGGAGGCCAACACCGAGATGCT
GTACCCCGCTGACGGCGGCCTGAGAGGCCACAGCCAGATGGCCCTGAAGCTCGTGGGCGGGGGCTACCTG
CACTGCTCCTTCAAGACCACATACAGATCCAAGAAACCCGCTAAGAACCTCAAGATGCCCGGCTTCCACT
TCGTGGACCACAGACTGGAAAGAATCAAGGAGGCCGACAAAGAGACCTACGTCGAGCAGCACGAGATGGC
TGTGGCCAAGTACTGCGACCTCCCTAGCAAACTGGGGCACAGATAAGTACGATAAAATAAAAGATTTTAT
TTAGTCTCCAGAAAAAGGGGGGAATGAAAGACCCCACCTGTAGGTTTGGCAAGCTAGCTTAAGTAACGCC
ATTTTGCAAGGCATGGAAAAATACATAACTGAGAATAGAGAAGTTCAGATCAAGGTCAGGAACAGATGGA
ACAGCTGAATATGGGCCAAACAGGATATCTGTGGTAAGCAGTTCCTGCCCCGGCTCAGGGCCAAGAACAG
ATGGAACAGCTGAATATGGGCCAAACAGGATATCTGTGGTAAGCAGTTCCTGCCCCGGCTCAGGGCCAAG
AACAGATGGTCCCCAGATGCGGTCCAGCCCTCAGCAGTTTCTAGAGAACCATCAGATGTTTCCAGGGTGC
CCCAAGGACCTGAAATGACCCTGTGCCTTATTTGAACTAACCAATCAGTTCGCTTCTCGCTTCTGTTCGC
GCGCTTCTGCTCCCCGAGCTCAATAAAAGAGCCCACAACCCCTCACTCGGGGCGCCAGTCCTCCGATTGA
CTGAGTCGCCCGGGTACCCGTGTATCCAATAAACCCTCTTGCAGTTGCATCCGACTTGTGGTCTCGCTGT
TCCTTGGGAGGGTCTCCTCTGAGTGATTGACTACCCGTCAGCGGGGGTCTTTCACATGCAGCATGTATCA
AAATTAATTTGGTTTTTTTTCTTAAGTATTTACATTAAATGGCCATAGTTGCATTAATGAATCGGCCAAC
GCGCGGGGAGAGGCGGTTTGCGTATTGGGCGCTCTTCCGCTTCCTCGCTCACTGACTCGCTGCGCTCGGT
CGTTCGGCTGCGGCGAGCGGTATCAGCTCACTCAAAGGCGGTAATACGGTTATCCACAGAATCAGGGGAT
AACGCAGGAAAGAACATGTGAGCAAAAGGCCAGCAAAAGGCCAGGAACCGTAAAAAGGCCGCGTTGCTGG
CGTTTTTCCATAGGCTCCGCCCCCCTGACGAGCATCACAAAAATCGACGCTCAAGTCAGAGGTGGCGAAA
CCCGACAGGACTATAAAGATACCAGGCGTTTCCCCCTGGAAGCTCCCTCGTGCGCTCTCCTGTTCCGACC
CTGCCGCTTACCGGATACCTGTCCGCCTTTCTCCCTTCGGGAAGCGTGGCGCTTTCTCATAGCTCACGCT
GTAGGTATCTCAGTTCGGTGTAGGTCGTTCGCTCCAAGCTGGGCTGTGTGCACGAACCCCCCGTTCAGCC
CGACCGCTGCGCCTTATCCGGTAACTATCGTCTTGAGTCCAACCCGGTAAGACACGACTTATCGCCACTG
GCAGCAGCCACTGGTAACAGGATTAGCAGAGCGAGGTATGTAGGCGGTGCTACAGAGTTCTTGAAGTGGT
GGCCTAACTACGGCTACACTAGAAGAACAGTATTTGGTATCTGCGCTCTGCTGAAGCCAGTTACCTTCGG
AAAAAGAGTTGGTAGCTCTTGATCCGGCAAACAAACCACCGCTGGTAGCGGTGGTTTTTTTGTTTGCAAG
CAGCAGATTACGCGCAGAAAAAAAGGATCTCAAGAAGATCCTTTGATCTTTTCTACGGGGTCTGACGCTC
AGTGGAACGAAAACTCACGTTAAGGGATTTTGGTCATGAGATTATCAAAAAGGATCTTCACCTAGATCCT
TTTGCGGCCGGCCGCAAATCAATCTAAAGTATATATGAGTAAACTTGGTCTGACAGTTACCAATGCTTAA
TCAGTGAGGCACCTATCTCAGCGATCTGTCTATTTCGTTCATCCATAGTTGCCTGACTCCCCGTCGTGTA
GATAACTACGATACGGGAGGGCTTACCATCTGGCCCCAGTGCTGCAATGATACCGCGAGACCCACGCTCA
CCGGCTCCAGATTTATCAGCAATAAACCAGCCAGCCGGAAGGGCCGAGCGCAGAAGTGGTCCTGCAACTT
TATCCGCCTCCATCCAGTCTATTAATTGTTGCCGGGAAGCTAGAGTAAGTAGTTCGCCAGTTAATAGTTT
GCGCAACGTTGTTGCCATTGCTACAGGCATCGTGGTGTCACGCTCGTCGTTTGGTATGGCTTCATTCAGC
TCCGGTTCCCAACGATCAAGGCGAGTTACATGATCCCCCATGTTGTGCAAAAAAGCGGTTAGCTCCTTCG
GTCCTCCGATCGTTGTCAGAAGTAAGTTGGCCGCAGTGTTATCACTCATGGTTATGGCAGCACTGCATAA
TTCTCTTACTGTCATGCCATCCGTAAGATGCTTTTCTGTGACTGGTGAGTACTCAACCAAGTCATTCTGA
GAATAGTGTATGCGGCGACCGAGTTGCTCTTGCCCGGCGTCAATACGGGATAATACCGCGCCACATAGCA
GAACTTTAAAAGTGCTCATCATTGGAAAACGTTCTTCGGGGCGAAAACTCTCAAGGATCTTACCGCTGTT
GAGATCCAGTTCGATGTAACCCACTCGTGCACCCAACTGATCTTCAGCATCTTTTACTTTCACCAGCGTT
TCTGGGTGAGCAAAAACAGGAAGGCAAAATGCCGCAAAAAAGGGAATAAGGGCGACACGGAAATGTTGAA
TACTCATACTCTTCCTTTTTCAATATTATTGAAGCATTTATCAGGGTTATTGTCTCATGAGCGGATACAT
ATTTGAATGTATTTAGAAAAATAAACAAATAGGGGTTCCGCGCACATTTC
