>Addgene plasmid #86144 | pMXs3-NRAS G13D | addgene partial sequence | sequence record 172761 | Addgene Partial NGS Result
CCCCCCCCCCTAACGTTACTGGCCGAAGCCGCTTGGAATAAGGCCGGTGTGCGTTTGTCTATATGTTATT
TTCCACCATATTGCCGTCTTTTGGCAATGTGAGGGCCCGGAAACCTGGCCCTGTCTTCTTGACGAGCATT
CCTAGGGGTCTTTCCCCTCTCGCCAAAGGAATGCAAGGTCTGTTGAATGTCGTGAAGGAAGCAGTTCCTC
TGGAAGCTTCTTGAAGACAAACAACGTCTGTAGCGACCCTTTGCAGGCAGCGGAACCCCCCACCTGGCGA
CAGGTGCCTCTGCGGCCAAAAGCCACGTGTATAAGATACACCTGCAAAGGCGGCACAACCCCAGTGCCAC
GTTGTGAGTTGGATAGTTGTGGAAAGAGTCAAATGGCTCTCCTCAAGCGTATTCAACAAGGGGCTGAAGG
ATGCCCAGAAGGTACCCCATTGTATGGGATCTGATCTGGGGCCTCGGTGCACATGCTTTACATGTGTTTA
GTCGAGGTTAAAAAAACGTCTAGGCCCCCCGAACCACGGGGACGTGGTTTTCCTTTGAAAAACACGATGA
TAATATGGCCACAACCATGAGCGAGCTGATCAAGGAGAACATGCACATGAAGCTGTACATGGAGGGCACC
GTGAACAACCACCACTTCAAGTGCACATCCGAGGGCGAAGGCAAGCCCTACGAGGGCACCCAGACCATGA
AGATCAAGGTGGTCGAGGGCGGCCCTCTCCCCTTCGCCTTCGACATCCTGGCTACCAGCTTCATGTACGG
CAGCAAAGCCTTCATCAACCACACCCAGGGCATCCCCGACTTCTTTAAGCAGTCCTTCCCTGAGGGCTTC
ACATGGGAGAGAATCACCACATACGAAGACGGGGGCGTGCTGACCGCTACCCAGGACACCAGCTTCCAGA
ACGGCTGCATCATCTACAACGTCAAGATCAACGGGGTGAACTTCCCATCCAACGGCCCTGTGATGCAGAA
GAAAACACGCGGCTGGGAGGCCAACACCGAGATGCTGTACCCCGCTGACGGCGGCCTGAGAGGCCACAGC
CAGATGGCCCTGAAGCTCGTGGGCGGGGGCTACCTGCACTGCTCCTTCAAGACCACATACAGATCCAAGA
AACCCGCTAAGAACCTCAAGATGCCCGGCTTCCACTTCGTGGACCACAGACTGGAAAGAATCAAGGAGGC
CGACAAAGAGACCTACGTCGAGCAGCACGAGATGGCTGTGGCCAAGTACTGCGACCTCCCTAGCAAACTG
GGGCACAGATAAGTACGATAAAATAAAAGATTTTATTTAGTCTCCAGAAAAAGGGGGGAATGAAAGACCC
CACCTGTAGGTTTGGCAAGCTAGCTTAAGTAACGCCATTTTGCAAGGCATGGAAAAATACATAACTGAGA
ATAGAGAAGTTCAGATCAAGGTCAGGAACAGATGGAACAGCTGAATATGGGCCAAACAGGATATCTGTGG
TAAGCAGTTCCTGCCCCGGCTCAGGGCCAAGAACAGATGGAACAGCTGAATATGGGCCAAACAGGATATC
TGTGGTAAGCAGTTCCTGCCCCGGCTCAGGGCCAAGAACAGATGGTCCCCAGATGCGGTCCAGCCCTCAG
CAGTTTCTAGAGAACCATCAGATGTTTCCAGGGTGCCCCAAGGACCTGAAATGACCCTGTGCCTTATTTG
AACTAACCAATCAGTTCGCTTCTCGCTTCTGTTCGCGCGCTTCTGCTCCCCGAGCTCAATAAAAGAGCCC
ACAACCCCTCACTCGGGGCGCCAGTCCTCCGATTGACTGAGTCGCCCGGGTACCCGTGTATCCAATAAAC
CCTCTTGCAGTTGCATCCGACTTGTGGTCTCGCTGTTCCTTGGGAGGGTCTCCTCTGAGTGATTGACTAC
CCGTCAGCGGGGGTCTTTCACATGCAGCATGTATCAAAATTAATTTGGTTTTTTTTCTTAAGTATTTACA
TTAAATGGCCATAGTTGCATTAATGAATCGGCCAACGCGCGGGGAGAGGCGGTTTGCGTATTGGGCGCTC
TTCCGCTTCCTCGCTCACTGACTCGCTGCGCTCGGTCGTTCGGCTGCGGCGAGCGGTATCAGCTCACTCA
AAGGCGGTAATACGGTTATCCACAGAATCAGGGGATAACGCAGGAAAGAACATGTGAGCAAAAGGCCAGC
AAAAGGCCAGGAACCGTAAAAAGGCCGCGTTGCTGGCGTTTTTCCATAGGCTCCGCCCCCCTGACGAGCA
TCACAAAAATCGACGCTCAAGTCAGAGGTGGCGAAACCCGACAGGACTATAAAGATACCAGGCGTTTCCC
CCTGGAAGCTCCCTCGTGCGCTCTCCTGTTCCGACCCTGCCGCTTACCGGATACCTGTCCGCCTTTCTCC
CTTCGGGAAGCGTGGCGCTTTCTCATAGCTCACGCTGTAGGTATCTCAGTTCGGTGTAGGTCGTTCGCTC
CAAGCTGGGCTGTGTGCACGAACCCCCCGTTCAGCCCGACCGCTGCGCCTTATCCGGTAACTATCGTCTT
GAGTCCAACCCGGTAAGACACGACTTATCGCCACTGGCAGCAGCCACTGGTAACAGGATTAGCAGAGCGA
GGTATGTAGGCGGTGCTACAGAGTTCTTGAAGTGGTGGCCTAACTACGGCTACACTAGAAGAACAGTATT
TGGTATCTGCGCTCTGCTGAAGCCAGTTACCTTCGGAAAAAGAGTTGGTAGCTCTTGATCCGGCAAACAA
ACCACCGCTGGTAGCGGTGGTTTTTTTGTTTGCAAGCAGCAGATTACGCGCAGAAAAAAAGGATCTCAAG
AAGATCCTTTGATCTTTTCTACGGGGTCTGACGCTCAGTGGAACGAAAACTCACGTTAAGGGATTTTGGT
CATGAGATTATCAAAAAGGATCTTCACCTAGATCCTTTTGCGGCCGGCCGCAAATCAATCTAAAGTATAT
ATGAGTAAACTTGGTCTGACAGTTACCAATGCTTAATCAGTGAGGCACCTATCTCAGCGATCTGTCTATT
TCGTTCATCCATAGTTGCCTGACTCCCCGTCGTGTAGATAACTACGATACGGGAGGGCTTACCATCTGGC
CCCAGTGCTGCAATGATACCGCGAGACCCACGCTCACCGGCTCCAGATTTATCAGCAATAAACCAGCCAG
CCGGAAGGGCCGAGCGCAGAAGTGGTCCTGCAACTTTATCCGCCTCCATCCAGTCTATTAATTGTTGCCG
GGAAGCTAGAGTAAGTAGTTCGCCAGTTAATAGTTTGCGCAACGTTGTTGCCATTGCTACAGGCATCGTG
GTGTCACGCTCGTCGTTTGGTATGGCTTCATTCAGCTCCGGTTCCCAACGATCAAGGCGAGTTACATGAT
CCCCCATGTTGTGCAAAAAAGCGGTTAGCTCCTTCGGTCCTCCGATCGTTGTCAGAAGTAAGTTGGCCGC
AGTGTTATCACTCATGGTTATGGCAGCACTGCATAATTCTCTTACTGTCATGCCATCCGTAAGATGCTTT
TCTGTGACTGGTGAGTACTCAACCAAGTCATTCTGAGAATAGTGTATGCGGCGACCGAGTTGCTCTTGCC
CGGCGTCAATACGGGATAATACCGCGCCACATAGCAGAACTTTAAAAGTGCTCATCATTGGAAAACGTTC
TTCGGGGCGAAAACTCTCAAGGATCTTACCGCTGTTGAGATCCAGTTCGATGTAACCCACTCGTGCACCC
AACTGATCTTCAGCATCTTTTACTTTCACCAGCGTTTCTGGGTGAGCAAAAACAGGAAGGCAAAATGCCG
CAAAAAAGGGAATAAGGGCGACACGGAAATGTTGAATACTCATACTCTTCCTTTTTCAATATTATTGAAG
CATTTATCAGGGTTATTGTCTCATGAGCGGATACATATTTGAATGTATTTAGAAAAATAAACAAATAGGG
GTTCCGCGCACATTTCCCCGAAAAGTGCCACCTGCATAATGAAAGACCCCACCTGTAGGTTTGGCAAGCT
AGCTTAAGTAACGCCATTTTGCAAGGCATGGAAAAATACATAACTGAGAATAGAAAAGTTCAGATCAAGG
TCAGGAACAGATGGAACAGCTGAATATGGGCCAAACAGGATATCTGTGGTAAGCAGTTCCTGCCCCGGCT
CAGGGCCAAGAACAGATGGAACAGCTGAATATGGGCCAAACAGGATATCTGTGGTAAGCAGTTCCTGCCC
CGGCTCAGGGCCAAGAACAGATGGTCCCCAGATGCGGTCCAGCCCTCAGCAGTTTCTAGAGAACCATCAG
ATGTTTCCAGGGTGCCCCAAGGACCTGAAATGACCCTGTGCCTTATTTGAACTAACCAATCAGTTCGCTT
CTCGCTTCTGTTCGCGCGCTTCTGCTCCCCGAGCTCAATAAAAGAGCCCACAACCCCTCACTCGGCGCGC
CAGTCCTCCGATTGACTGAGTCGCCCGGGTACCCGTGTATCCAATAAACCCTCTTGCAGTTGCATCCGAC
TTGTGGTCTCGCTGTTCCTTGGGAGGGTCTCCTCTGAGTGATTGACTACCCGTCAGCGGGGGTCTTTCAT
TTGGGGGCTCGTCCGGGATCGGGAGACCCCTGCCCAGGGACCACCGACCCACCACCGGGAGGTAAGCTGG
CCAGCAACTTATCTGTGTCTGTCCGATTGTCTAGTGTCTATGACTGATTTTATGCGCCTGCGTCGGTACT
AGTTAGCTAACTAGCTCTGTATCTGGCGGACCCGTGGTGGAACTGACGAGTTCGGAACACCCGGCCGCAA
CCCTGGGAGACGTCCCAGGGACTTCGGGGGCCGTTTTTGTGGCCCGACCTGAGTCCAAAAATCCCGATCG
TTTTGGACTCTTTGGTGCACCCCCCTAATAGGAGGGATATGTGGTTCTGGTAGGAGACGAGAACCTAAAA
CAGTTCCCGCCTCCGTCTGAATTTTTGCTTTCGGTTTGGGACCGAAGCCGCGCCGCGCGTCTTGTCTGCT
GCAGCATCGTTCTGTGTTGTCTCTGTCTGACTGTGTTTCTGTATTTGTCTGAAAATTAGGGCCAGACTGT
TACCACTCCCTTAAGTTTGACCTTAGGTCACTGGAAAGATGTCGAGCGGATCGCTCACAACCAGTCGGTA
GATGTCAAGAAGAGACGTTGGGTTACCTTCTGCTCTGCAGAATGGCCAACCTTTAACGTCGGATGGCCGC
GAGACGGCACCTTTAACCGAGACCTCATCACCCAGGTTAAGATCAAGGTCTTTTCACCTGGCCCGCATGG
ACACCCAGACCAGGTCCCCTACATCGTGACCTGGGAAGCCTTGGCTTTTGACCCCCCTCCCTGGGTCAAG
CCCTTTGTACACCCTAAGCCTCCGCCTCCTCTTCCTCCATCCGCCCCGTCTCTCCCCCTTGAACCTCCTC
GTTCGACCCCGCCTCGATCCTCCCTTTATCCAGCCCTCACTCCTTCTCTAGGCGCCCCCATATGGCCATA
TGAGATCTTATATGGGGCACCCCCGCCCCTTGTAAACTTCCCTGACCCTGACATGACAAGAGTTACTAAC
AGCCCCTCTCTCCAAGCTCACTTACAGGCTCTCTACTTAGTCCAGCACGAAGTCTGGAGACCTCTGGCGG
CAGCCTACCAAGAACAACTGGACCGACCGGTGGTACCTCACCCTTACCGAGTCGGCGACACAGTGTGGGT
CCGCCGACACCAGACTAAGAACCTAGAACCTCGCTGGAAAGGACCTTACACAGTCCTGCTGACCACCCCC
ACCGCCCTCAAAGTAGACGGCATCGCAGCTTGGATACACGCCGCCCACGTGAAGGCTGCCGACCCCGGGG
GTGGACCATCCTCTAGACTGCCGGATCTAGCTAGTTAATTAAGGCCACCATGACTGAGTACAAACTGGTG
GTGGTTGGAGCAGGTGATGTTGGGAAAAGCGCACTGACAATCCAGCTAATCCAGAACCACTTTGTAGATG
AATATGATCCCACCATAGAGGATTCTTACAGAAAACAAGTGGTTATAGATGGTGAAACCTGTTTGTTGGA
CATACTGGATACAGCTGGACAAGAAGAGTACAGTGCCATGAGAGACCAATACATGAGGACAGGCGAAGGC
TTCCTCTGTGTATTTGCCATCAATAATAGCAAGTCATTTGCGGATATTAACCTCTACAGGGAGCAGATTA
AGCGAGTAAAAGACTCGGATGATGTACCTATGGTGCTAGTGGGAAACAAGTGTGATTTGCCAACAAGGAC
AGTTGATACAAAACAAGCCCACGAACTGGCCAAGAGTTACGGGATTCCATTCATTGAAACCTCAGCCAAG
ACCAGACAGGGTGTTGAAGATGCTTTTTACACACTGGTAAGAGAAATACGCCAGTACCGAATGAAAAAAC
TCAACAGCAGTGATGATGGGACTCAGGGTTGTATGGGATTGCCATGTGTGGTGATGTAAGCAGGAGGCGG
TGGAGGCGGTGCAGGCGACTACAAAGACCATGACGGTGATTATAAAGATCATGACATTGATTACAAGGAT
GACGATGACAAGTAATAAT
